Addgene plasmid #134631: pLJM1-Tmem192-mRFP-3xHA
Purpose: bait for affinity-isolation of lysosomes
Depositing lab: Roberto Zoncu. Depositing organization: University of California, Berkeley. Publication: ER-lysosome contacts enable cholesterol sensing by mTORC1 and drive aberrant growth signalling in Niemann-Pick type C. Lim CY, Davis OB, Shin HR, Zhang J, Berdan CA, Jiang X, Counihan JL, Ory DS, Nomura DK, Zoncu R. Nat Cell Biol. 2019 Oct;21(10):1206-1218. doi: 10.1038/s41556-019-0391-5. Epub 2019 Sep 23. PubMed 31548609.
Backbone
  Vector backbone: pLJM1
  Backbone size w/o insert (bp): 8143
  Total vector size (bp): 8956
  Modifications to backbone: The original EGFP was removed, and Tmem192-mRFP-3xHA was inserted at NheI and EcoRI sites into the pLJM1 backbone.
  Vector type: Mammalian Expression, Lentiviral
  Selectable markers: Puromycin
Growth in bacteria
  Bacterial resistance: Ampicillin, 100 μg/mL
  Growth temperature: 37°C
  Growth strain: NEB Stable
  Copy number: High Copy
Gene/Insert
  Gene/Insert name: TMEM192
  Species: H. sapiens (human)
  Insert size (bp): 813
  Entrez Gene: TMEM192
  Tag / fusion protein: mRFP (C terminal on backbone); TEV (C terminal on backbone); 3xHA (C terminal on backbone)
  Cloning method: Restriction Enzyme; 5′ cloning site NheI (not destroyed); 3′ cloning site EcoRI (not destroyed)
  Sequencing primers: 5′ GCAAATGGGCGGTAGGCG; 3′ CTTTAGTTTGTATGTCTGTTGC
Terms and licenses: Academic/Nonprofit Terms; Industry Terms: Not Available to Industry
How to cite: pLJM1-Tmem192-mRFP-3xHA was a gift from Roberto Zoncu (Addgene plasmid # 134631 ; http://n2t.net/addgene:134631 ; RRID:Addgene_134631)
