[The description below was written by a language model from this plasmid's Addgene catalogue record and pLannotate feature annotations shown in this document.]
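Description:
pLJM1-Tmem192-mRFP-3xHA is a lentiviral mammalian expression plasmid built on the pLJM1 backbone, in which the original EGFP was removed and a TMEM192 fusion cassette was inserted between the NheI and EcoRI sites. It is propagated in E. coli as a high-copy plasmid through a ColE1/pUC-type origin with ampicillin selection (AmpR), and it also carries an f1 ori and an SV40 ori. The viral framework is self-inactivating: an RSV promoter drives a truncated HIV-1 5' LTR, followed by the Ψ packaging signal, a gag fragment and the RRE for Rev-dependent export of the genomic RNA, with a cPPT/CTS element and a ΔU3 3' LTR followed by an SV40 poly(A) signal. A residual U6 promoter fragment sits just upstream of the CMV enhancer and appears to be a backbone remnant.

The payload is human TMEM192 (813 bp), a lysosomal transmembrane protein, expressed from the CMV enhancer/promoter and fused at its C terminus to the monomeric red fluorescent protein mRFP1, then a TEV site and a 3xHA epitope according to the catalogue fields. The annotation detects only a fragment of the 3xHA tag and does not call the TEV site. Downstream, an hPGK promoter drives puromycin N-acetyltransferase, allowing selection of stably transduced cells. The two feature tables, from the depositor sequence and the repository's sequencing result, are the same length and list the same features, differing only in where the circular sequence starts.

The stated purpose is to serve as a bait for affinity isolation of lysosomes: the HA epitopes provide a handle for immunocapture of intact organelles, while mRFP allows the tagged lysosomes to be visualised. The TEV site would in principle allow proteolytic release, though the record does not state this.
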