Features (pLannotate 1.2.2; 30 found; start..end, strand, type, name):
    131..334     +  promoter       CMV promoter: human cytomegalovirus (CMV) immediate early promoter
    369..1181    +  CDS            TMEM192: TM192_HUMAN - Experimental evidence at protein level: Swiss-Prot protein existence level 1. From Homo sapiens (Human).
   1182..1856    +  CDS            mRFP1: mRFP1 is a basic (constitutively fluorescent) red fluorescent protein published in 2002, derived from Discosoma sp.. It is reported to be a somewhat slowly-maturing monomer with low acid sensitivity.
   1941..1967    +  CDS            3xHA (fragment): three tandem HA epitope tags
   2039..2156    +  misc_feature   cPPT/CTS: central polypurine tract and central termination sequence of HIV-1
   2205..2715    +  promoter       hPGK promoter: human phosphoglycerate kinase 1 promoter
   2737..3336    +  CDS            PuroR: puromycin N-acetyltransferase; pac from Streptomyces alboniger; confers resistance to puromycin
   3379..3462    +  CDS            nef (fragment): NEF_HV1Z2 - Experimental evidence at protein level: Swiss-Prot protein existence level 1. Extracellular Nef protein targets CD4(+) T-lymphocytes for apoptosis by interacting with CXCR4 surface receptors. From Human immunodeficiency virus type 1 group M subtype D (isolate Z2/CDC-Z34) (HIV-1).
   3464..3697    +  LTR            3' LTR (ΔU3): self-inactivating 3' long terminal repeat (LTR) from HIV-1
   3769..3890    +  polyA_signal   SV40 poly(A) signal: SV40 polyadenylation signal
   3930..4065    +  rep_origin     SV40 ori: SV40 origin of replication
   4086..4104    -  promoter       T7 promoter: promoter for bacteriophage T7 RNA polymerase
   4112..4267    +  CDS            lacZα (fragment): LacZα fragment of β-galactosidase; lacZ fragment
   4272..4700    +  rep_origin     f1 ori (sequence partly withheld): f1 bacteriophage origin of replication; arrow indicates direction of (+) strand synthesis
   4753..4857    +  promoter       AmpR promoter: bla
   4858..5718    +  CDS            AmpR: β-lactamase; bla; confers resistance to ampicillin, carbenicillin, and related antibiotics
   5889..6477    +  rep_origin     ori: high-copy-number ColE1/pMB1/pBR322/pUC origin of replication
   6660..6752    +  CDS            lacI (fragment): lac repressor; lacI; The lac repressor binds to the lac operator to inhibit transcription in E. coli. This inhibition can be relieved by adding lactose or isopropyl-β-D-thiogalactopyranoside (IPTG).
   6765..6786    +  protein_bind   CAP binding site: CAP binding activates transcription in the presence of cAMP. E. coli catabolite activator protein
   6801..6831    +  promoter       lac promoter: promoter for the E. coli lac operon
   6839..6855    +  protein_bind   lac operator: The lac repressor binds to the lac operator to inhibit transcription in E. coli. This inhibition can be relieved by adding lactose or isopropyl-β-D-thiogalactopyranoside (IPTG). lac repressor encoded by lacI
   6900..6918    +  promoter       T3 promoter: promoter for bacteriophage T3 RNA polymerase
   6946..7172    +  promoter       RSV promoter: Rous sarcoma virus enhancer/promoter
   7173..7353    +  LTR            5' LTR (truncated): truncated 5' long terminal repeat (LTR) from HIV-1
   7400..7525    +  misc_feature   HIV-1 Ψ: packaging signal of human immunodeficiency virus type 1
   7509..7872    +  CDS            HIV-1 gag (fragment): gag protein from human immunodeficiency virus 1; gag
   8018..8251    +  misc_feature   RRE: The Rev response element (RRE) of HIV-1 allows for Rev-dependent mRNA export from the nucleus to the cytoplasm.
   8628..8728    +  CDS            Rev (fragment): human immunodeficiency virus 1 (HIV-1) Rev protein; rev; enhances nuclear export of unspliced and incompletely spliced viral mRNAs
   8778..5       +  promoter       U6 promoter (fragment) (across the origin): RNA polymerase III promoter for human U6 snRNA
   8952..130     +  enhancer       CMV enhancer (fragment) (across the origin): human cytomegalovirus immediate early enhancer; contains an 18-bp deletion relative to the standard CMV enhancer
>Addgene plasmid #134631 | pLJM1-Tmem192-mRFP-3xHA | depositor full sequence | sequence record 258812 | pLJM1-Tmem192-mRFP-3xHA sequence 8956 bps
TATGCCAAGTACGCCCCCTATTGACGTCAATGACGGTAAATGGCCCGCCTGGCATTATGCCCAGTACATG
ACCTTATGGGACTTTCCTACTTGGCAGTACATCTACGTATTAGTCATCGCTATTACCATGGTGATGCGGT
TTTGGCAGTACATCAATGGGCGTGGATAGCGGTTTGACTCACGGGGATTTCCAAGTCTCCACCCCATTGA
CGTCAATGGGAGTTTGTTTTGGCACCAAAATCAACGGGACTTTCCAAAATGTCGTAACAACTCCGCCCCA
TTGACGCAAATGGGCGGTAGGCGTGTACGGTGGGAGGTCTATATAAGCAGAGCTGGTTTAGTGAACCGTC
AGATCCGCTAGCGCCACCATGGCTGCTGGAGGCAGGATGGAGGACGGTTCCTTGGATATCACCCAGAGTA
TTGAAGACGACCCACTTCTGGATGCCCAGCTTCTCCCACACCACTCATTACAAGCTCACTTTAGACCCCG
ATTCCATCCTCTTCCTACAGTCATCATAGTGAATCTTCTGTGGTTTATTCATCTCGTGTTTGTTGTTTTA
GCATTTTTAACAGGTGTGCTTTGTTCTTATCCTAATCCAAATGAGGACAAGTGCCCAGGAAATTACACAA
ACCCATTGAAAGTTCAGACGGTTATAATCCTTGGGAAAGTTATTTTGTGGATTCTCCATTTACTCCTTGA
ATGCTACATCCAGTATCACCACAGCAAAATCAGAAACCGAGGCTATAACTTGATCTACCGATCAACAAGG
CATCTCAAGAGACTTGCGTTGATGATACAGTCCTCTGGCAACACAGTGCTTCTCCTCATACTGTGCATGC
AGCACTCCTTCCCAGAGCCTGGCAGATTGTATCTTGACCTCATTCTGGCCATCTTGGCACTGGAACTCAT
CTGTTCCCTGATATGTCTCCTCATTTACACAGTGAAAATCCGGAGATTTAATAAAGCTAAACCAGAGCCT
GATATACTTGAAGAAGAAAAAATCTATGCTTACCCCAGCAATATTACCTCGGAGACTGGATTCAGAACTA
TTTCAAGCCTAGAAGAAATTGTTGAAAAGCAAGGAGACACCATTGAATACCTGAAGCGACACAATGCGCT
GCTGAGTAAGCGATTGTTGGCTCTCACTTCCTCAGACCTGGGCTGTCAGCCAAGTAGAACGATGGCCTCC
TCCGAGGACGTCATCAAGGAGTTCATGCGCTTCAAGGTGCGCATGGAGGGCTCCGTGAACGGCCACGAGT
TCGAGATCGAGGGCGAGGGCGAGGGCCGCCCCTACGAGGGCACCCAGACCGCCAAGCTGAAGGTGACCAA
GGGCGGCCCCCTGCCCTTCGCCTGGGACATCCTGTCCCCTCAGTTCCAGTACGGCTCCAAGGCCTACGTG
AAGCACCCCGCCGACATCCCCGACTACTTGAAGCTGTCCTTCCCCGAGGGCTTCAAGTGGGAGCGCGTGA
TGAACTTCGAGGACGGCGGCGTGGTGACCGTGACCCAGGACTCCTCCCTGCAGGACGGCGAGTTCATCTA
CAAGGTGAAGCTGCGCGGCACCAACTTCCCCTCCGACGGCCCCGTAATGCAGAAGAAGACCATGGGCTGG
GAGGCCTCCACCGAGCGGATGTACCCCGAGGACGGCGCCCTGAAGGGCGAGATCAAGATGAGGCTGAAGC
TGAAGGACGGCGGCCACTACGACGCCGAGGTCAAGACCACCTACATGGCCAAGAAGCCCGTGCAGCTGCC
CGGCGCCTACAAGACCGACATCAAGCTGGACATCACCTCCCACAACGAGGACTACACCATCGTGGAACAG
TACGAGCGCGCCGAGGGCCGCCACTCCACCGGCGCCGGTGGAGGTAGTGGAGGCGGGAGTGGGGGTGGAA
GCGAGAACCTGTACTTCCAATCCTACCCATACGATGTTCCAGATTACGCTTATCCGTATGACGTCCCGGA
CTATGCATACCCCTACGATGTACCCGATTACGCCTAAGAATTCTCGACCTCGAGACAAATGGCAGTATTC
ATCCACAATTTTAAAAGAAAAGGGGGGATTGGGGGGTACAGTGCAGGGGAAAGAATAGTAGACATAATAG
CAACAGACATACAAACTAAAGAATTACAAAAACAAATTACAAAAATTCAAAATTTTCGGGTTTATTACAG
GGACAGCAGAGATCCACTTTGGCCGCGGCTCGAGGGGGTTGGGGTTGCGCCTTTTCCAAGGCAGCCCTGG
GTTTGCGCAGGGACGCGGCTGCTCTGGGCGTGGTTCCGGGAAACGCAGCGGCGCCGACCCTGGGTCTCGC
ACATTCTTCACGTCCGTTCGCAGCGTCACCCGGATCTTCGCCGCTACCCTTGTGGGCCCCCCGGCGACGC
TTCCTGCTCCGCCCCTAAGTCGGGAAGGTTCCTTGCGGTTCGCGGCGTGCCGGACGTGACAAACGGAAGC
CGCACGTCTCACTAGTACCCTCGCAGACGGACAGCGCCAGGGAGCAATGGCAGCGCGCCGACCGCGATGG
GCTGTGGCCAATAGCGGCTGCTCAGCAGGGCGCGCCGAGAGCAGCGGCCGGGAAGGGGCGGTGCGGGAGG
CGGGGTGTGGGGCGGTAGTGTGGGCCCTGTTCCTGCCCGCGCGGTGTTCCGCATTCTGCAAGCCTCCGGA
GCGCACGTCGGCAGTCGGCTCCCTCGTTGACCGAATCACCGACCTCTCTCCCCAGGGGGATCCACCGGAG
CTTACCATGACCGAGTACAAGCCCACGGTGCGCCTCGCCACCCGCGACGACGTCCCCAGGGCCGTACGCA
CCCTCGCCGCCGCGTTCGCCGACTACCCCGCCACGCGCCACACCGTCGATCCGGACCGCCACATCGAGCG
GGTCACCGAGCTGCAAGAACTCTTCCTCACGCGCGTCGGGCTCGACATCGGCAAGGTGTGGGTCGCGGAC
GACGGCGCCGCGGTGGCGGTCTGGACCACGCCGGAGAGCGTCGAAGCGGGGGCGGTGTTCGCCGAGATCG
GCCCGCGCATGGCCGAGTTGAGCGGTTCCCGGCTGGCCGCGCAGCAACAGATGGAAGGCCTCCTGGCGCC
GCACCGGCCCAAGGAGCCCGCGTGGTTCCTGGCCACCGTCGGCGTCTCGCCCGACCACCAGGGCAAGGGT
CTGGGCAGCGCCGTCGTGCTCCCCGGAGTGGAGGCGGCCGAGCGCGCCGGGGTGCCCGCCTTCCTGGAGA
CCTCCGCGCCCCGCAACCTCCCCTTCTACGAGCGGCTCGGCTTCACCGTCACCGCCGACGTCGAGGTGCC
CGAAGGACCGCGCACCTGGTGCATGACCCGCAAGCCCGGTGCCTGACGCCCGCCCCACGACCCGCAGCGC
CCGACCGAAAGGAGCGCACGACCCCATGCATCGGTACCTTTAAGACCAATGACTTACAAGGCAGCTGTAG
ATCTTAGCCACTTTTTAAAAGAAAAGGGGGGACTGGAAGGGCTAATTCACTCCCAACGAAGACAAGATCT
GCTTTTTGCTTGTACTGGGTCTCTCTGGTTAGACCAGATCTGAGCCTGGGAGCTCTCTGGCTAACTAGGG
AACCCACTGCTTAAGCCTCAATAAAGCTTGCCTTGAGTGCTTCAAGTAGTGTGTGCCCGTCTGTTGTGTG
ACTCTGGTAACTAGAGATCCCTCAGACCCTTTTAGTCAGTGTGGAAAATCTCTAGCAGTAGTAGTTCATG
TCATCTTATTATTCAGTATTTATAACTTGCAAAGAAATGAATATCAGAGAGTGAGAGGAACTTGTTTATT
GCAGCTTATAATGGTTACAAATAAAGCAATAGCATCACAAATTTCACAAATAAAGCATTTTTTTCACTGC
ATTCTAGTTGTGGTTTGTCCAAACTCATCAATGTATCTTATCATGTCTGGCTCTAGCTATCCCGCCCCTA
ACTCCGCCCATCCCGCCCCTAACTCCGCCCAGTTCCGCCCATTCTCCGCCCCATGGCTGACTAATTTTTT
TTATTTATGCAGAGGCCGAGGCCGCCTCGGCCTCTGAGCTATTCCAGAAGTAGTGAGGAGGCTTTTTTGG
AGGCCTAGGGACGTACCCAATTCGCCCTATAGTGAGTCGTATTACGCGCGCTCACTGGCCGTCGTTTTAC
AACGTCGTGACTGGGAAAACCCTGGCGTTACCCAACTTAATCGCCTTGCAGCACATCCCCCTTTCGCCAG
CTGGCGTAATAGCGAAGAGGCCCGCACCGATCGCCCTTCCCAACAGTTGCGCAGCCTGAATGGCGAATGG
G
[124 nt withheld, positions 4272-4395]
C
[91 nt withheld, positions 4397-4487]
A
[49 nt withheld, positions 4489-4537]
CCTTTGACGTTGGAGTCCACGTTCTTT
[37 nt withheld, positions 4565-4601]
ACCCTATCTCGGTCTATTCTTTTGATTTATAAGGGATTTTGCCGATTTCGGCCTATTGGTTAAAAAATGA
GCTGATTTAACAAAAATTTAACGCGAATTTTAACAAAATATTAACGCTTACAATTTAGGTGGCACTTTTC
GGGGAAATGTGCGCGGAACCCCTATTTGTTTATTTTTCTAAATACATTCAAATATGTATCCGCTCATGAG
ACAATAACCCTGATAAATGCTTCAATAATATTGAAAAAGGAAGAGTATGAGTATTCAACATTTCCGTGTC
GCCCTTATTCCCTTTTTTGCGGCATTTTGCCTTCCTGTTTTTGCTCACCCAGAAACGCTGGTGAAAGTAA
AAGATGCTGAAGATCAGTTGGGTGCACGAGTGGGTTACATCGAACTGGATCTCAACAGCGGTAAGATCCT
TGAGAGTTTTCGCCCCGAAGAACGTTTTCCAATGATGAGCACTTTTAAAGTTCTGCTATGTGGCGCGGTA
TTATCCCGTATTGACGCCGGGCAAGAGCAACTCGGTCGCCGCATACACTATTCTCAGAATGACTTGGTTG
AGTACTCACCAGTCACAGAAAAGCATCTTACGGATGGCATGACAGTAAGAGAATTATGCAGTGCTGCCAT
AACCATGAGTGATAACACTGCGGCCAACTTACTTCTGACAACGATCGGAGGACCGAAGGAGCTAACCGCT
TTTTTGCACAACATGGGGGATCATGTAACTCGCCTTGATCGTTGGGAACCGGAGCTGAATGAAGCCATAC
CAAACGACGAGCGTGACACCACGATGCCTGTAGCAATGGCAACAACGTTGCGCAAACTATTAACTGGCGA
ACTACTTACTCTAGCTTCCCGGCAACAATTAATAGACTGGATGGAGGCGGATAAAGTTGCAGGACCACTT
CTGCGCTCGGCCCTTCCGGCTGGCTGGTTTATTGCTGATAAATCTGGAGCCGGTGAGCGTGGGTCTCGCG
GTATCATTGCAGCACTGGGGCCAGATGGTAAGCCCTCCCGTATCGTAGTTATCTACACGACGGGGAGTCA
GGCAACTATGGATGAACGAAATAGACAGATCGCTGAGATAGGTGCCTCACTGATTAAGCATTGGTAACTG
TCAGACCAAGTTTACTCATATATACTTTAGATTGATTTAAAACTTCATTTTTAATTTAAAAGGATCTAGG
TGAAGATCCTTTTTGATAATCTCATGACCAAAATCCCTTAACGTGAGTTTTCGTTCCACTGAGCGTCAGA
CCCCGTAGAAAAGATCAAAGGATCTTCTTGAGATCCTTTTTTTCTGCGCGTAATCTGCTGCTTGCAAACA
AAAAAACCACCGCTACCAGCGGTGGTTTGTTTGCCGGATCAAGAGCTACCAACTCTTTTTCCGAAGGTAA
CTGGCTTCAGCAGAGCGCAGATACCAAATACTGTTCTTCTAGTGTAGCCGTAGTTAGGCCACCACTTCAA
GAACTCTGTAGCACCGCCTACATACCTCGCTCTGCTAATCCTGTTACCAGTGGCTGCTGCCAGTGGCGAT
AAGTCGTGTCTTACCGGGTTGGACTCAAGACGATAGTTACCGGATAAGGCGCAGCGGTCGGGCTGAACGG
GGGGTTCGTGCACACAGCCCAGCTTGGAGCGAACGACCTACACCGAACTGAGATACCTACAGCGTGAGCT
ATGAGAAAGCGCCACGCTTCCCGAAGGGAGAAAGGCGGACAGGTATCCGGTAAGCGGCAGGGTCGGAACA
GGAGAGCGCACGAGGGAGCTTCCAGGGGGAAACGCCTGGTATCTTTATAGTCCTGTCGGGTTTCGCCACC
TCTGACTTGAGCGTCGATTTTTGTGATGCTCGTCAGGGGGGCGGAGCCTATGGAAAAACGCCAGCAACGC
GGCCTTTTTACGGTTCCTGGCCTTTTGCTGGCCTTTTGCTCACATGTTCTTTCCTGCGTTATCCCCTGAT
TCTGTGGATAACCGTATTACCGCCTTTGAGTGAGCTGATACCGCTCGCCGCAGCCGAACGACCGAGCGCA
GCGAGTCAGTGAGCGAGGAAGCGGAAGAGCGCCCAATACGCAAACCGCCTCTCCCCGCGCGTTGGCCGAT
TCATTAATGCAGCTGGCACGACAGGTTTCCCGACTGGAAAGCGGGCAGTGAGCGCAACGCAATTAATGTG
AGTTAGCTCACTCATTAGGCACCCCAGGCTTTACACTTTATGCTTCCGGCTCGTATGTTGTGTGGAATTG
TGAGCGGATAACAATTTCACACAGGAAACAGCTATGACCATGATTACGCCAAGCGCGCAATTAACCCTCA
CTAAAGGGAACAAAAGCTGGAGCTGCAAGCTTAATGTAGTCTTATGCAATACTCTTGTAGTCTTGCAACA
TGGTAACGATGAGTTAGCAACATGCCTTACAAGGAGAGAAAAAGCACCGTGCATGCCGATTGGTGGAAGT
AAGGTGGTACGATCGTGCCTTATTAGGAAGGCAACAGACGGGTCTGACATGGATTGGACGAACCACTGAA
TTGCCGCATTGCAGAGATATTGTATTTAAGTGCCTAGCTCGATACATAAACGGGTCTCTCTGGTTAGACC
AGATCTGAGCCTGGGAGCTCTCTGGCTAACTAGGGAACCCACTGCTTAAGCCTCAATAAAGCTTGCCTTG
AGTGCTTCAAGTAGTGTGTGCCCGTCTGTTGTGTGACTCTGGTAACTAGAGATCCCTCAGACCCTTTTAG
TCAGTGTGGAAAATCTCTAGCAGTGGCGCCCGAACAGGGACTTGAAAGCGAAAGGGAAACCAGAGGAGCT
CTCTCGACGCAGGACTCGGCTTGCTGAAGCGCGCACGGCAAGAGGCGAGGGGCGGCGACTGGTGAGTACG
CCAAAAATTTTGACTAGCGGAGGCTAGAAGGAGAGAGATGGGTGCGAGAGCGTCAGTATTAAGCGGGGGA
GAATTAGATCGCGATGGGAAAAAATTCGGTTAAGGCCAGGGGGAAAGAAAAAATATAAATTAAAACATAT
AGTATGGGCAAGCAGGGAGCTAGAACGATTCGCAGTTAATCCTGGCCTGTTAGAAACATCAGAAGGCTGT
AGACAAATACTGGGACAGCTACAACCATCCCTTCAGACAGGATCAGAAGAACTTAGATCATTATATAATA
CAGTAGCAACCCTCTATTGTGTGCATCAAAGGATAGAGATAAAAGACACCAAGGAAGCTTTAGACAAGAT
AGAGGAAGAGCAAAACAAAAGTAAGACCACCGCACAGCAAGCGGCCGCTGATCTTCAGACCTGGAGGAGG
AGATATGAGGGACAATTGGAGAAGTGAATTATATAAATATAAAGTAGTAAAAATTGAACCATTAGGAGTA
GCACCCACCAAGGCAAAGAGAAGAGTGGTGCAGAGAGAAAAAAGAGCAGTGGGAATAGGAGCTTTGTTCC
TTGGGTTCTTGGGAGCAGCAGGAAGCACTATGGGCGCAGCGTCAATGACGCTGACGGTACAGGCCAGACA
ATTATTGTCTGGTATAGTGCAGCAGCAGAACAATTTGCTGAGGGCTATTGAGGCGCAACAGCATCTGTTG
CAACTCACAGTCTGGGGCATCAAGCAGCTCCAGGCAAGAATCCTGGCTGTGGAAAGATACCTAAAGGATC
AACAGCTCCTGGGGATTTGGGGTTGCTCTGGAAAACTCATTTGCACCACTGCTGTGCCTTGGAATGCTAG
TTGGAGTAATAAATCTCTGGAACAGATTTGGAATCACACGACCTGGATGGAGTGGGACAGAGAAATTAAC
AATTACACAAGCTTAATACACTCCTTAATTGAAGAATCGCAAAACCAGCAAGAAAAGAATGAACAAGAAT
TATTGGAATTAGATAAATGGGCAAGTTTGTGGAATTGGTTTAACATAACAAATTGGCTGTGGTATATAAA
ATTATTCATAATGATAGTAGGAGGCTTGGTAGGTTTAAGAATAGTTTTTGCTGTACTTTCTATAGTGAAT
AGAGTTAGGCAGGGATATTCACCATTATCGTTTCAGACCCACCTCCCAACCCCGAGGGGACCCGACAGGC
CCGAAGGAATAGAAGAAGAAGGTGGAGAGAGAGACAGAGACAGATCCATTCGATTAGTGAACGGATCTCG
ACGGTATCGATCACGAGACTAGCCTCGAGCGGCCGCCCCCTTCACCGAGGGCCTATTTCCCATGATTCCT
TCATATTTGCATATACGATACAAGGCTGTTAGAGAGATAATTGGAATTAATTTGACTGTAAACACAAAGA
TATTAGTACAAAATACGTGACGTAGAAAGTAATAATTTCTTGGGTAGTTTGCAGTTTTAAAATTATGTTT
TAAAATGGACTATCA
