Features (pLannotate 1.2.2; 30 found; start..end, strand, type, name):
    495..1094    +  CDS            PuroR: puromycin N-acetyltransferase; pac from Streptomyces alboniger; confers resistance to puromycin
   1137..1220    +  CDS            nef (fragment): NEF_HV1Z2 - Experimental evidence at protein level: Swiss-Prot protein existence level 1. Extracellular Nef protein targets CD4(+) T-lymphocytes for apoptosis by interacting with CXCR4 surface receptors. From Human immunodeficiency virus type 1 group M subtype D (isolate Z2/CDC-Z34) (HIV-1).
   1222..1455    +  LTR            3' LTR (ΔU3): self-inactivating 3' long terminal repeat (LTR) from HIV-1
   1527..1648    +  polyA_signal   SV40 poly(A) signal: SV40 polyadenylation signal
   1688..1823    +  rep_origin     SV40 ori: SV40 origin of replication
   1844..1862    -  promoter       T7 promoter: promoter for bacteriophage T7 RNA polymerase
   1870..2025    +  CDS            lacZα (fragment): LacZα fragment of β-galactosidase; lacZ fragment
   2030..2458    +  rep_origin     f1 ori (sequence partly withheld): f1 bacteriophage origin of replication; arrow indicates direction of (+) strand synthesis
   2511..2615    +  promoter       AmpR promoter: bla
   2616..3476    +  CDS            AmpR: β-lactamase; bla; confers resistance to ampicillin, carbenicillin, and related antibiotics
   3647..4235    +  rep_origin     ori: high-copy-number ColE1/pMB1/pBR322/pUC origin of replication
   4418..4510    +  CDS            lacI (fragment): lac repressor; lacI; The lac repressor binds to the lac operator to inhibit transcription in E. coli. This inhibition can be relieved by adding lactose or isopropyl-β-D-thiogalactopyranoside (IPTG).
   4523..4544    +  protein_bind   CAP binding site: CAP binding activates transcription in the presence of cAMP. E. coli catabolite activator protein
   4559..4589    +  promoter       lac promoter: promoter for the E. coli lac operon
   4597..4613    +  protein_bind   lac operator: The lac repressor binds to the lac operator to inhibit transcription in E. coli. This inhibition can be relieved by adding lactose or isopropyl-β-D-thiogalactopyranoside (IPTG). lac repressor encoded by lacI
   4658..4676    +  promoter       T3 promoter: promoter for bacteriophage T3 RNA polymerase
   4704..4930    +  promoter       RSV promoter: Rous sarcoma virus enhancer/promoter
   4931..5111    +  LTR            5' LTR (truncated): truncated 5' long terminal repeat (LTR) from HIV-1
   5158..5283    +  misc_feature   HIV-1 Ψ: packaging signal of human immunodeficiency virus type 1
   5267..5630    +  CDS            HIV-1 gag (fragment): gag protein from human immunodeficiency virus 1; gag
   5776..6009    +  misc_feature   RRE: The Rev response element (RRE) of HIV-1 allows for Rev-dependent mRNA export from the nucleus to the cytoplasm.
   6386..6486    +  CDS            Rev (fragment): human immunodeficiency virus 1 (HIV-1) Rev protein; rev; enhances nuclear export of unspliced and incompletely spliced viral mRNAs
   6536..6719    +  promoter       U6 promoter (fragment): RNA polymerase III promoter for human U6 snRNA
   6710..6844    +  enhancer       CMV enhancer (fragment): human cytomegalovirus immediate early enhancer; contains an 18-bp deletion relative to the standard CMV enhancer
   6845..7048    +  promoter       CMV promoter: human cytomegalovirus (CMV) immediate early promoter
   7083..7895    +  CDS            TMEM192: TM192_HUMAN - Experimental evidence at protein level: Swiss-Prot protein existence level 1. From Homo sapiens (Human).
   7896..8570    +  CDS            mRFP1: mRFP1 is a basic (constitutively fluorescent) red fluorescent protein published in 2002, derived from Discosoma sp.. It is reported to be a somewhat slowly-maturing monomer with low acid sensitivity.
   8655..8681    +  CDS            3xHA (fragment): three tandem HA epitope tags
   8753..8870    +  misc_feature   cPPT/CTS: central polypurine tract and central termination sequence of HIV-1
   8919..473     +  promoter       hPGK promoter (across the origin): human phosphoglycerate kinase 1 promoter
>Addgene plasmid #134631 | pLJM1-Tmem192-mRFP-3xHA | addgene full sequence | sequence record 415640 | Addgene NGS Result
TTGCGCAGGGACGCGGCTGCTCTGGGCGTGGTTCCGGGAAACGCAGCGGCGCCGACCCTGGGTCTCGCAC
ATTCTTCACGTCCGTTCGCAGCGTCACCCGGATCTTCGCCGCTACCCTTGTGGGCCCCCCGGCGACGCTT
CCTGCTCCGCCCCTAAGTCGGGAAGGTTCCTTGCGGTTCGCGGCGTGCCGGACGTGACAAACGGAAGCCG
CACGTCTCACTAGTACCCTCGCAGACGGACAGCGCCAGGGAGCAATGGCAGCGCGCCGACCGCGATGGGC
TGTGGCCAATAGCGGCTGCTCAGCAGGGCGCGCCGAGAGCAGCGGCCGGGAAGGGGCGGTGCGGGAGGCG
GGGTGTGGGGCGGTAGTGTGGGCCCTGTTCCTGCCCGCGCGGTGTTCCGCATTCTGCAAGCCTCCGGAGC
GCACGTCGGCAGTCGGCTCCCTCGTTGACCGAATCACCGACCTCTCTCCCCAGGGGGATCCACCGGAGCT
TACCATGACCGAGTACAAGCCCACGGTGCGCCTCGCCACCCGCGACGACGTCCCCAGGGCCGTACGCACC
CTCGCCGCCGCGTTCGCCGACTACCCCGCCACGCGCCACACCGTCGATCCGGACCGCCACATCGAGCGGG
TCACCGAGCTGCAAGAACTCTTCCTCACGCGCGTCGGGCTCGACATCGGCAAGGTGTGGGTCGCGGACGA
CGGCGCCGCGGTGGCGGTCTGGACCACGCCGGAGAGCGTCGAAGCGGGGGCGGTGTTCGCCGAGATCGGC
CCGCGCATGGCCGAGTTGAGCGGTTCCCGGCTGGCCGCGCAGCAACAGATGGAAGGCCTCCTGGCGCCGC
ACCGGCCCAAGGAGCCCGCGTGGTTCCTGGCCACCGTCGGCGTCTCGCCCGACCACCAGGGCAAGGGTCT
GGGCAGCGCCGTCGTGCTCCCCGGAGTGGAGGCGGCCGAGCGCGCCGGGGTGCCCGCCTTCCTGGAGACC
TCCGCGCCCCGCAACCTCCCCTTCTACGAGCGGCTCGGCTTCACCGTCACCGCCGACGTCGAGGTGCCCG
AAGGACCGCGCACCTGGTGCATGACCCGCAAGCCCGGTGCCTGACGCCCGCCCCACGACCCGCAGCGCCC
GACCGAAAGGAGCGCACGACCCCATGCATCGGTACCTTTAAGACCAATGACTTACAAGGCAGCTGTAGAT
CTTAGCCACTTTTTAAAAGAAAAGGGGGGACTGGAAGGGCTAATTCACTCCCAACGAAGACAAGATCTGC
TTTTTGCTTGTACTGGGTCTCTCTGGTTAGACCAGATCTGAGCCTGGGAGCTCTCTGGCTAACTAGGGAA
CCCACTGCTTAAGCCTCAATAAAGCTTGCCTTGAGTGCTTCAAGTAGTGTGTGCCCGTCTGTTGTGTGAC
TCTGGTAACTAGAGATCCCTCAGACCCTTTTAGTCAGTGTGGAAAATCTCTAGCAGTAGTAGTTCATGTC
ATCTTATTATTCAGTATTTATAACTTGCAAAGAAATGAATATCAGAGAGTGAGAGGAACTTGTTTATTGC
AGCTTATAATGGTTACAAATAAAGCAATAGCATCACAAATTTCACAAATAAAGCATTTTTTTCACTGCAT
TCTAGTTGTGGTTTGTCCAAACTCATCAATGTATCTTATCATGTCTGGCTCTAGCTATCCCGCCCCTAAC
TCCGCCCATCCCGCCCCTAACTCCGCCCAGTTCCGCCCATTCTCCGCCCCATGGCTGACTAATTTTTTTT
ATTTATGCAGAGGCCGAGGCCGCCTCGGCCTCTGAGCTATTCCAGAAGTAGTGAGGAGGCTTTTTTGGAG
GCCTAGGGACGTACCCAATTCGCCCTATAGTGAGTCGTATTACGCGCGCTCACTGGCCGTCGTTTTACAA
CGTCGTGACTGGGAAAACCCTGGCGTTACCCAACTTAATCGCCTTGCAGCACATCCCCCTTTCGCCAGCT
GGCGTAATAGCGAAGAGGCCCGCACCGATCGCCCTTCCCAACAGTTGCGCAGCCTGAATGGCGAATGGG
[124 nt withheld, positions 2030-2153]
C
[91 nt withheld, positions 2155-2245]
A
[49 nt withheld, positions 2247-2295]
CCTTTGACGTTGGAGTCCACGTTCTTT
[37 nt withheld, positions 2323-2359]
ACCCTATCTCGGTCTATTCTTTTGATTTATAAGGGATTTTGCCGATTTCGGCCTATTGGTTAAAAAATGA
GCTGATTTAACAAAAATTTAACGCGAATTTTAACAAAATATTAACGCTTACAATTTAGGTGGCACTTTTC
GGGGAAATGTGCGCGGAACCCCTATTTGTTTATTTTTCTAAATACATTCAAATATGTATCCGCTCATGAG
ACAATAACCCTGATAAATGCTTCAATAATATTGAAAAAGGAAGAGTATGAGTATTCAACATTTCCGTGTC
GCCCTTATTCCCTTTTTTGCGGCATTTTGCCTTCCTGTTTTTGCTCACCCAGAAACGCTGGTGAAAGTAA
AAGATGCTGAAGATCAGTTGGGTGCACGAGTGGGTTACATCGAACTGGATCTCAACAGCGGTAAGATCCT
TGAGAGTTTTCGCCCCGAAGAACGTTTTCCAATGATGAGCACTTTTAAAGTTCTGCTATGTGGCGCGGTA
TTATCCCGTATTGACGCCGGGCAAGAGCAACTCGGTCGCCGCATACACTATTCTCAGAATGACTTGGTTG
AGTACTCACCAGTCACAGAAAAGCATCTTACGGATGGCATGACAGTAAGAGAATTATGCAGTGCTGCCAT
AACCATGAGTGATAACACTGCGGCCAACTTACTTCTGACAACGATCGGAGGACCGAAGGAGCTAACCGCT
TTTTTGCACAACATGGGGGATCATGTAACTCGCCTTGATCGTTGGGAACCGGAGCTGAATGAAGCCATAC
CAAACGACGAGCGTGACACCACGATGCCTGTAGCAATGGCAACAACGTTGCGCAAACTATTAACTGGCGA
ACTACTTACTCTAGCTTCCCGGCAACAATTAATAGACTGGATGGAGGCGGATAAAGTTGCAGGACCACTT
CTGCGCTCGGCCCTTCCGGCTGGCTGGTTTATTGCTGATAAATCTGGAGCCGGTGAGCGTGGGTCTCGCG
GTATCATTGCAGCACTGGGGCCAGATGGTAAGCCCTCCCGTATCGTAGTTATCTACACGACGGGGAGTCA
GGCAACTATGGATGAACGAAATAGACAGATCGCTGAGATAGGTGCCTCACTGATTAAGCATTGGTAACTG
TCAGACCAAGTTTACTCATATATACTTTAGATTGATTTAAAACTTCATTTTTAATTTAAAAGGATCTAGG
TGAAGATCCTTTTTGATAATCTCATGACCAAAATCCCTTAACGTGAGTTTTCGTTCCACTGAGCGTCAGA
CCCCGTAGAAAAGATCAAAGGATCTTCTTGAGATCCTTTTTTTCTGCGCGTAATCTGCTGCTTGCAAACA
AAAAAACCACCGCTACCAGCGGTGGTTTGTTTGCCGGATCAAGAGCTACCAACTCTTTTTCCGAAGGTAA
CTGGCTTCAGCAGAGCGCAGATACCAAATACTGTTCTTCTAGTGTAGCCGTAGTTAGGCCACCACTTCAA
GAACTCTGTAGCACCGCCTACATACCTCGCTCTGCTAATCCTGTTACCAGTGGCTGCTGCCAGTGGCGAT
AAGTCGTGTCTTACCGGGTTGGACTCAAGACGATAGTTACCGGATAAGGCGCAGCGGTCGGGCTGAACGG
GGGGTTCGTGCACACAGCCCAGCTTGGAGCGAACGACCTACACCGAACTGAGATACCTACAGCGTGAGCT
ATGAGAAAGCGCCACGCTTCCCGAAGGGAGAAAGGCGGACAGGTATCCGGTAAGCGGCAGGGTCGGAACA
GGAGAGCGCACGAGGGAGCTTCCAGGGGGAAACGCCTGGTATCTTTATAGTCCTGTCGGGTTTCGCCACC
TCTGACTTGAGCGTCGATTTTTGTGATGCTCGTCAGGGGGGCGGAGCCTATGGAAAAACGCCAGCAACGC
GGCCTTTTTACGGTTCCTGGCCTTTTGCTGGCCTTTTGCTCACATGTTCTTTCCTGCGTTATCCCCTGAT
TCTGTGGATAACCGTATTACCGCCTTTGAGTGAGCTGATACCGCTCGCCGCAGCCGAACGACCGAGCGCA
GCGAGTCAGTGAGCGAGGAAGCGGAAGAGCGCCCAATACGCAAACCGCCTCTCCCCGCGCGTTGGCCGAT
TCATTAATGCAGCTGGCACGACAGGTTTCCCGACTGGAAAGCGGGCAGTGAGCGCAACGCAATTAATGTG
AGTTAGCTCACTCATTAGGCACCCCAGGCTTTACACTTTATGCTTCCGGCTCGTATGTTGTGTGGAATTG
TGAGCGGATAACAATTTCACACAGGAAACAGCTATGACCATGATTACGCCAAGCGCGCAATTAACCCTCA
CTAAAGGGAACAAAAGCTGGAGCTGCAAGCTTAATGTAGTCTTATGCAATACTCTTGTAGTCTTGCAACA
TGGTAACGATGAGTTAGCAACATGCCTTACAAGGAGAGAAAAAGCACCGTGCATGCCGATTGGTGGAAGT
AAGGTGGTACGATCGTGCCTTATTAGGAAGGCAACAGACGGGTCTGACATGGATTGGACGAACCACTGAA
TTGCCGCATTGCAGAGATATTGTATTTAAGTGCCTAGCTCGATACATAAACGGGTCTCTCTGGTTAGACC
AGATCTGAGCCTGGGAGCTCTCTGGCTAACTAGGGAACCCACTGCTTAAGCCTCAATAAAGCTTGCCTTG
AGTGCTTCAAGTAGTGTGTGCCCGTCTGTTGTGTGACTCTGGTAACTAGAGATCCCTCAGACCCTTTTAG
TCAGTGTGGAAAATCTCTAGCAGTGGCGCCCGAACAGGGACTTGAAAGCGAAAGGGAAACCAGAGGAGCT
CTCTCGACGCAGGACTCGGCTTGCTGAAGCGCGCACGGCAAGAGGCGAGGGGCGGCGACTGGTGAGTACG
CCAAAAATTTTGACTAGCGGAGGCTAGAAGGAGAGAGATGGGTGCGAGAGCGTCAGTATTAAGCGGGGGA
GAATTAGATCGCGATGGGAAAAAATTCGGTTAAGGCCAGGGGGAAAGAAAAAATATAAATTAAAACATAT
AGTATGGGCAAGCAGGGAGCTAGAACGATTCGCAGTTAATCCTGGCCTGTTAGAAACATCAGAAGGCTGT
AGACAAATACTGGGACAGCTACAACCATCCCTTCAGACAGGATCAGAAGAACTTAGATCATTATATAATA
CAGTAGCAACCCTCTATTGTGTGCATCAAAGGATAGAGATAAAAGACACCAAGGAAGCTTTAGACAAGAT
AGAGGAAGAGCAAAACAAAAGTAAGACCACCGCACAGCAAGCGGCCGCTGATCTTCAGACCTGGAGGAGG
AGATATGAGGGACAATTGGAGAAGTGAATTATATAAATATAAAGTAGTAAAAATTGAACCATTAGGAGTA
GCACCCACCAAGGCAAAGAGAAGAGTGGTGCAGAGAGAAAAAAGAGCAGTGGGAATAGGAGCTTTGTTCC
TTGGGTTCTTGGGAGCAGCAGGAAGCACTATGGGCGCAGCGTCAATGACGCTGACGGTACAGGCCAGACA
ATTATTGTCTGGTATAGTGCAGCAGCAGAACAATTTGCTGAGGGCTATTGAGGCGCAACAGCATCTGTTG
CAACTCACAGTCTGGGGCATCAAGCAGCTCCAGGCAAGAATCCTGGCTGTGGAAAGATACCTAAAGGATC
AACAGCTCCTGGGGATTTGGGGTTGCTCTGGAAAACTCATTTGCACCACTGCTGTGCCTTGGAATGCTAG
TTGGAGTAATAAATCTCTGGAACAGATTTGGAATCACACGACCTGGATGGAGTGGGACAGAGAAATTAAC
AATTACACAAGCTTAATACACTCCTTAATTGAAGAATCGCAAAACCAGCAAGAAAAGAATGAACAAGAAT
TATTGGAATTAGATAAATGGGCAAGTTTGTGGAATTGGTTTAACATAACAAATTGGCTGTGGTATATAAA
ATTATTCATAATGATAGTAGGAGGCTTGGTAGGTTTAAGAATAGTTTTTGCTGTACTTTCTATAGTGAAT
AGAGTTAGGCAGGGATATTCACCATTATCGTTTCAGACCCACCTCCCAACCCCGAGGGGACCCGACAGGC
CCGAAGGAATAGAAGAAGAAGGTGGAGAGAGAGACAGAGACAGATCCATTCGATTAGTGAACGGATCTCG
ACGGTATCGATCACGAGACTAGCCTCGAGCGGCCGCCCCCTTCACCGAGGGCCTATTTCCCATGATTCCT
TCATATTTGCATATACGATACAAGGCTGTTAGAGAGATAATTGGAATTAATTTGACTGTAAACACAAAGA
TATTAGTACAAAATACGTGACGTAGAAAGTAATAATTTCTTGGGTAGTTTGCAGTTTTAAAATTATGTTT
TAAAATGGACTATCATATGCCAAGTACGCCCCCTATTGACGTCAATGACGGTAAATGGCCCGCCTGGCAT
TATGCCCAGTACATGACCTTATGGGACTTTCCTACTTGGCAGTACATCTACGTATTAGTCATCGCTATTA
CCATGGTGATGCGGTTTTGGCAGTACATCAATGGGCGTGGATAGCGGTTTGACTCACGGGGATTTCCAAG
TCTCCACCCCATTGACGTCAATGGGAGTTTGTTTTGGCACCAAAATCAACGGGACTTTCCAAAATGTCGT
AACAACTCCGCCCCATTGACGCAAATGGGCGGTAGGCGTGTACGGTGGGAGGTCTATATAAGCAGAGCTG
GTTTAGTGAACCGTCAGATCCGCTAGCGCCACCATGGCTGCTGGAGGCAGGATGGAGGACGGTTCCTTGG
ATATCACCCAGAGTATTGAAGACGACCCACTTCTGGATGCCCAGCTTCTCCCACACCACTCATTACAAGC
TCACTTTAGACCCCGATTCCATCCTCTTCCTACAGTCATCATAGTGAATCTTCTGTGGTTTATTCATCTC
GTGTTTGTTGTTTTAGCATTTTTAACAGGTGTGCTTTGTTCTTATCCTAATCCAAATGAGGACAAGTGCC
CAGGAAATTACACAAACCCATTGAAAGTTCAGACGGTTATAATCCTTGGGAAAGTTATTTTGTGGATTCT
CCATTTACTCCTTGAATGCTACATCCAGTATCACCACAGCAAAATCAGAAACCGAGGCTATAACTTGATC
TACCGATCAACAAGGCATCTCAAGAGACTTGCGTTGATGATACAGTCCTCTGGCAACACAGTGCTTCTCC
TCATACTGTGCATGCAGCACTCCTTCCCAGAGCCTGGCAGATTGTATCTTGACCTCATTCTGGCCATCTT
GGCACTGGAACTCATCTGTTCCCTGATATGTCTCCTCATTTACACAGTGAAAATCCGGAGATTTAATAAA
GCTAAACCAGAGCCTGATATACTTGAAGAAGAAAAAATCTATGCTTACCCCAGCAATATTACCTCGGAGA
CTGGATTCAGAACTATTTCAAGCCTAGAAGAAATTGTTGAAAAGCAAGGAGACACCATTGAATACCTGAA
GCGACACAATGCGCTGCTGAGTAAGCGATTGTTGGCTCTCACTTCCTCAGACCTGGGCTGTCAGCCAAGT
AGAACGATGGCCTCCTCCGAGGACGTCATCAAGGAGTTCATGCGCTTCAAGGTGCGCATGGAGGGCTCCG
TGAACGGCCACGAGTTCGAGATCGAGGGCGAGGGCGAGGGCCGCCCCTACGAGGGCACCCAGACCGCCAA
GCTGAAGGTGACCAAGGGCGGCCCCCTGCCCTTCGCCTGGGACATCCTGTCCCCTCAGTTCCAGTACGGC
TCCAAGGCCTACGTGAAGCACCCCGCCGACATCCCCGACTACTTGAAGCTGTCCTTCCCCGAGGGCTTCA
AGTGGGAGCGCGTGATGAACTTCGAGGACGGCGGCGTGGTGACCGTGACCCAGGACTCCTCCCTGCAGGA
CGGCGAGTTCATCTACAAGGTGAAGCTGCGCGGCACCAACTTCCCCTCCGACGGCCCCGTAATGCAGAAG
AAGACCATGGGCTGGGAGGCCTCCACCGAGCGGATGTACCCCGAGGACGGCGCCCTGAAGGGCGAGATCA
AGATGAGGCTGAAGCTGAAGGACGGCGGCCACTACGACGCCGAGGTCAAGACCACCTACATGGCCAAGAA
GCCCGTGCAGCTGCCCGGCGCCTACAAGACCGACATCAAGCTGGACATCACCTCCCACAACGAGGACTAC
ACCATCGTGGAACAGTACGAGCGCGCCGAGGGCCGCCACTCCACCGGCGCCGGTGGAGGTAGTGGAGGCG
GGAGTGGGGGTGGAAGCGAGAACCTGTACTTCCAATCCTACCCATACGATGTTCCAGATTACGCTTATCC
GTATGACGTCCCTGACTATGCATACCCCTACGATGTACCCGATTACGCCTAAGAATTCTCGACCTCGAGA
CAAATGGCAGTATTCATCCACAATTTTAAAAGAAAAGGGGGGATTGGGGGGTACAGTGCAGGGGAAAGAA
TAGTAGACATAATAGCAACAGACATACAAACTAAAGAATTACAAAAACAAATTACAAAAATTCAAAATTT
TCGGGTTTATTACAGGGACAGCAGAGATCCACTTTGGCCGCGGCTCGAGGGGGTTGGGGTTGCGCCTTTT
CCAAGGCAGCCCTGGGT
